>Addgene plasmid #139406 | pFRT-TO-RPB1-His K1278R CRres si2,4R | addgene full sequence | sequence record 292228 | Addgene NGS Result
GACGGATCGGGAGATCTCCCGATCCCCTATGGTGCACTCTCAGTACAATCTGCTCTGATGCCGCATAGTT
AAGCCAGTATCTGCTCCCTGCTTGTGTGTTGGAGGTCGCTGAGTAGTGCGCGAGCAAAATTTAAGCTACA
ACAAGGCAAGGCTTGACCGACAATTGCATGAAGAATCTGCTTAGGGTTAGGCGTTTTGCGCTGCTTCGCG
ATGTACGGGCCAGATATACGCGTTGACATTGATTATTGACTAGTTATTAATAGTAATCAATTACGGGGTC
ATTAGTTCATAGCCCATATATGGAGTTCCGCGTTACATAACTTACGGTAAATGGCCCGCCTGGCTGACCG
CCCAACGACCCCCGCCCATTGACGTCAATAATGACGTATGTTCCCATAGTAACGCCAATAGGGACTTTCC
ATTGACGTCAATGGGTGGAGTATTTACGGTAAACTGCCCACTTGGCAGTACATCAAGTGTATCATATGCC
AAGTACGCCCCCTATTGACGTCAATGACGGTAAATGGCCCGCCTGGCATTATGCCCAGTACATGACCTTA
TGGGACTTTCCTACTTGGCAGTACATCTACGTATTAGTCATCGCTATTACCATGGTGATGCGGTTTTGGC
AGTACATCAATGGGCGTGGATAGCGGTTTGACTCACGGGGATTTCCAAGTCTCCACCCCATTGACGTCAA
TGGGAGTTTGTTTTGGCACCAAAATCAACGGGACTTTCCAAAATGTCGTAACAACTCCGCCCCATTGACG
CAAATGGGCGGTAGGCGTGTACGGTGGGAGGTCTATATAAGCAGAGCTCTCCCTATCAGTGATAGAGATC
TCCCTATCAGTGATAGAGATCGTCGACGAGCTCGTTTAGTGAACCGTCAGATCGCCTGGAGACGCCATCC
ACGCTGTTTTGACCTCCATAGAAGACACCGGGACCGATCCAGCCTCCGGACTCTAGCGTTTAAACTTAAG
CTTGGTACCGAGCTCGGATCCACTAGTCCAGTGTGGTGGAATTCTGCAGATATCCAGCACAGTGGCGGCC
GCATGCACGGGGGTGGCCCCCCCTCGGGGGACAGCGCATGCCCGCTGCGCACCATCAAGAGAGTCCAGTT
CGGAGTCCTGAGTCCGGATGAACTGAAGCGAATGTCTGTGACGGAGGGTGGCATCAAATACCCAGAGACG
ACTGAGGGAGGCCGCCCCAAGCTTGGGGGGCTGATGGACCCGAGGCAGGGGGTGATTGAGCGGACTGGCC
GCTGCCAAACATGTGCAGGAAACATGACAGAGTGTCCTGGCCACTTTGGCCACATTGAACTGGCCAAGCC
TGTGTTTCACGTGGGCTTCCTGGTGAAGACAATGAAAGTTTTGCGCTGTGTCTGCTTCTTCTGCTCCAAA
CTGCTTGTGGACTCTAACAACCCAAAGATCAAGGATATCCTGGCTAAGTCCAAGGGACAGCCCAAGAAGC
GGCTCACACATGTCTACGACCTTTGCAAGGGCAAAAACATATGCGAGGGTGGGGAGGAGATGGACAACAA
GTTCGGTGTGGAACAACCTGAGGGTGACGAGGATCTGACCAAAGAAAAGGGCCATGGTGGCTGTGGGCGG
TACCAGCCCAGGATCCGGCGTTCTGGCCTAGAGCTGTATGCGGAATGGAAGCACGTTAATGAGGACTCTC
AGGAGAAGAAGATCCTGCTGAGTCCAGAGCGAGTGCATGAGATCTTCAAACGCATCTCAGATGAGGAGTG
TTTTGTGCTGGGCATGGAGCCCCGCTATGCACGGCCAGAGTGGATGATTGTCACAGTGCTGCCTGTGCCC
CCGCTCTCCGTGCGGCCTGCTGTTGTGATGCAGGGCTCTGCCCGTAACCAGGATGACCTGACTCACAAAC
TGGCTGACATCGTGAAGATCAACAATCAGCTGCGGCGCAATGAGCAGAACGGCGCAGCGGCCCATGTCAT
TGCAGAGGATGTGAAGCTCCTCCAGTTCCATGTGGCCACCATGGTGGACAATGAGCTGCCTGGCTTGCCC
CGTGCCATGCAGAAGTCTGGGCGTCCCCTCAAGTCCCTGAAGCAGCGGTTGAAGGGCAAGGAAGGCCGGG
TGCGAGGGAACCTGATGGGCAAAAGAGTGGACTTCTCGGCCCGTACTGTCATCACCCCCGACCCCAACCT
CTCCATTGACCAGGTTGGCGTGCCCCGCTCCATTGCTGCCAACATGACCTTTGCGGAGATTGTCACCCCC
TTCAACATTGACAGACTTCAAGAACTAGTGCGCAGGGGGAACAGCCAGTACCCAGGCGCCAAGTACATCA
TCCGAGACAATGGTGATCGCATTGACTTGCGTTTCCACCCCAAGCCCAGTGACCTTCACCTGCAGACCGG
CTATAAGGTGGAACGGCACATGTGTGATGGGGACATTGTTATCTTCAACCGGCAGCCAACTCTGCACAAA
ATGTCCATGATGGGGCATCGGGTCCGCATTCTCCCATGGTCTACCTTTCGCTTGAATCTTAGTGTGACAA
CTCCGTACAATGCAGACTTTGACGGTGACGAAATGAATCTTCACCTGCCACAGTCTCTGGAGACGCGAGC
AGAGATCCAGGAGCTGGCCATGGTTCCTCGCATGATTGTCACCCCCCAGAGCAATCGGCCTGTCATGGGT
ATTGTGCAGGACACACTCACAGCAGTGCGCAAATTCACCAAGAGAGACGTCTTCCTGGAGCGGGGTGAAG
TGATGAACCTCCTGATGTTCCTGTCGACGTGGGATGGGAAGGTCCCACAGCCGGCCATCCTAAAGCCCCG
GCCCCTGTGGACAGGCAAGCAAATCTTCTCCCTCATCATACCTGGTCACATCAATTGTATCCGTACCCAC
AGCACCCATCCCGATGATGAAGACAGTGGCCCTTACAAGCACATCTCTCCTGGGGACACCAAGGTGGTGG
TGGAGAATGGGGAGCTGATCATGGGCATCCTGTGTAAGAAGTCTCTGGGCACGTCAGCTGGCTCCCTGGT
CCACATCTCCTACCTAGAGATGGGTCATGACATCACTCGCCTCTTCTACTCCAACATTCAGACTGTCATT
AACAACTGGCTCCTCATCGAGGGTCATACTATTGGCATTGGGGACTCCATTGCTGATTCTAAGACTTACC
AGGACATTCAGAACACTATTAAGAAGGCCAAGCAGGACGTTATCGAAGTGATTGAAAAGGCACACAACAA
TGAGCTGGAGCCCACCCCAGGGAACACTCTGCGGCAGACGTTTGAGAATCAGGTGAACCGCATTCTTAAC
GATGCCCGAGACAAGACTGGCTCCTCTGCTCAGAAATCCCTGTCTGAATACAACAACTTCAAGTCTATGG
TCGTGTCCGGAGCTAAAGGTTCCAAGATTAACATCTCCCAGGTCATTGCTGTCGTTGGACAGCAGAACGT
CGAGGGCAAGCGGATTCCATTTGGCTTCAAGCACCGGACTCTGCCTCACTTCATCAAGGATGACTACGGG
CCTGAGAGCCGTGGCTTTGTGGAGAACTCCTACCTAGCCGGCCTCACACCCACTGAGTTCTTTTTCCACG
CCATGGGGGGTCGTGAGGGGCTCATTGACACGGCTGTCAAGACTGCTGAGACTGGATACATCCAGCGGCG
GCTGATCAAGTCCATGGAGTCAGTGATGGTGAAGTACGACGCGACTGTGCGGAACTCCATCAACCAGGTG
GTGCAGCTGCGCTACGGCGAAGACGGCCTGGCAGGCGAGAGCGTTGAGTTCCAGAACCTGGCTACGCTTA
AGCCTTCCAACAAGGCTTTTGAGAAGAAGTTCCGCTTTGATTATACCAATGAGAGGGCCCTGCGGCGCAC
TCTGCAGGAGGACCTGGTGAAGGACGTGCTGAGCAACGCACACATCCAGAACGAGTTGGAGCGGGAATTT
GAGCGGATGCGGGAGGATCGGGAGGTGCTCAGGGTCATCTTCCCAACTGGAGACAGCAAGGTCGTCCTCC
CCTGTAACCTGCTGCGGATGATCTGGAATGCTCAGAAAATCTTCCACATCAACCCACGCCTTCCCTCCGA
CCTGCACCCCATCAAAGTGGTGGAGGGAGTCAAGGAATTGAGCAAGAAGCTGGTGATTGTGAATGGGGAT
GACCCACTAAGTCGACAGGCCCAGGAAAATGCCACGCTGCTCTTCAACATCCACCTGCGGTCCACGTTGT
GTTCCCGCCGCATGGCAGAGGAGTTTCGGCTCAGTGGGGAGGCCTTCGACTGGCTGCTTGGGGAGATTGA
GTCCAAGTTCAACCAAGCCATTGCGCATCCCGGGGAAATGGTGGGGGCTCTGGCTGCGCAGTCCCTTGGA
GAACCTGCCACCCAGATGACCTTGAATACCTTCCACTATGCTGGTGTGTCTGCCAAGAATGTGACGCTGG
GTGTGCCCCGACTTAAGGAGCTCATCAACATTTCCAAGAAGCCAAAGACTCCTTCGCTTACTGTCTTCCT
GTTGGGCCAGTCCGCTCGTGATGCTGAGAGAGCCAAGGATATTCTGTGCCGTCTGGAGCATACAACGTTG
AGGAAGGTGACTGCCAACACAGCCATCTACTATGACCCCAACCCCCAGAGCACGGTGGTGGCAGAGGATC
AGGAATGGGTGAATGTCTACTATGAAATGCCTGACTTTGATGTGGCCCGAATCTCCCCCTGGCTGTTGCG
GGTGGAGCTGGATCGGAAGCACATGACTGACCGGAAGCTCACCATGGAGCAGATTGCTGAAAAGATCAAT
GCTGGTTTTGGTGACGACTTGAACTGCATCTTTAATGATGACAATGCAGAGAAGCTGGTGCTCCGTATTC
GCATCATGAACAGTGATGAGAACAAGATGCAAGAAGAGGAAGAGGTGGTGGACAGGATGGATGATGATGT
CTTCCTGCGCTGCATCGAGTCCAACATGCTGACAGATATGACCCTGCAGGGCATCGAGCAGATCAGCAAG
GTGTACATGCACTTGCCACAGACAGACAACAAGAAGAAGATCATCATCACGGAGGATGGGGAATTCAAGG
CCCTGCAGGAGTGGATCCTGGAGACGGACGGCGTGAGCTTGATGCGGGTGCTGTCAGAGAAAGACGTGGA
TCCAGTACGCACAACGTCGAATGACATTGTGGAGATCTTCACGGTGCTGGGCATTGAAGCCGTGCGGAAG
GCCCTGGAGCGGGAGCTGTACCACGTCATCTCCTTTGATGGCTCCTATGTCAATTACCGACACTTGGCTC
TCTTGTGTGATACCATGACCTGTCGTGGCCACTTGATGGCCATCACCCGACACGGAGTCAACCGCCAGGA
CACAGGACCACTCATGAAGTGTTCCTTTGAGGAAACGGTGGACGTGCTTATGGAAGCAGCCGCACACGGT
GAGAGTGACCCCATGAAGGGGGTCTCTGAGAATATCATGCTGGGCCAGCTGGCTCCGGCCGGCACTGGCT
GCTTTGACCTCCTGCTTGATGCAGAGAAGTGCAAGTATGGCATGGAGATCCCCACCAATATCCCCGGCCT
GGGGGCTGCTGGACCCACCGGCATGTTCTTTGGTTCAGCACCCAGTCCCATGGGTGGAATCTCTCCTGCC
ATGACACCTTGGAACCAGGGTGCAACCCCTGCCTATGGCGCCTGGTCCCCCAGTGTTGGGAGTGGAATGA
CCCCAGGGGCAGCCGGCTTCTCTCCCAGTGCTGCGTCAGATGCCAGCGGCTTCAGCCCAGGTTACTCCCC
TGCCTGGTCTCCCACACCGGGCTCCCCGGGGTCCCCAGGTCCCTCAAGCCCCTACATCCCTTCACCAGGT
GGTGCCATGTCTCCCAGCTACTCGCCAACGTCACCTGCCTACGAGCCCCGCTCTCCTGGGGGCTACACAC
CCCAGAGTCCCTCTTATTCCCCCACTTCACCCTCCTACTCCCCTACCTCTCCATCCTATTCTCCAACCAG
TCCCAACTATAGTCCCACATCACCCAGCTATTCGCCAACGTCACCCAGCTACTCACCGACCTCTCCCAGC
TACTCACCCACCTCTCCCAGCTACTCGCCCACCTCTCCCAGCTACTCGCCCACCTCTCCCAGCTACTCAC
CCACTTCCCCTAGCTACTCGCCCACTTCCCCTAGCTACTCGCCAACGTCTCCCAGCTACTCGCCGACATC
TCCCAGCTACTCGCCAACTTCACCCAGCTATTCTCCCACTTCTCCCAGCTACTCACCTACCTCTCCAAGC
TATTCACCCACCTCCCCCAGCTACTCACCCACTTCCCCAAGTTACTCACCCACCAGCCCGAACTATTCTC
CAACCAGTCCCAATTACACCCCAACATCACCCAGCTACAGCCCGACATCACCCAGCTATTCACCTACTAG
TCCCAACTACACACCTACCAGCCCTAACTACAGCCCAACCTCTCCAAGCTACTCTCCAACATCACCCAGC
TATTCCCCGACCTCACCAAGTTACTCCCCTTCCAGCCCACGATACACACCACAGTCTCCAACCTATACCC
CAAGCTCACCCAGCTACAGCCCCAGCTCGCCCAGCTACAGCCCAACCTCACCCAAGTACACCCCAACCAG
TCCTTCTTACAGTCCCAGCTCCCCAGAGTATACCCCAACCTCTCCCAAGTACTCACCTACCAGTCCCAAA
TATTCACCCACCTCTCCCAAGTACTCGCCTACCAGTCCCACCTATTCACCCACCACCCCAAAATACTCCC
CAACATCTCCTACTTATTCCCCAACCTCTCCAGTCTACACCCCAACCTCTCCCAAGTACTCACCTACTAG
CCCCACTTACTCGCCCACTTCCCCCAAGTACTCGCCCACCAGCCCCACCTACTCGCCCACCTCCCCCAAA
GGCTCAACCTACTCTCCCACTTCCCCTGGTTACTCGCCCACCAGCCCCACCTACAGTCTCACAAGCCCGG
CTATCAGCCCGGATGACAGTGACGAGGAGAACGCTCACCATCACCATCACCATTGACTCGAGTCTAGAGG
GCCCGTTTAAACCCGCTGATCAGCCTCGACTGTGCCTTCTAGTTGCCAGCCATCTGTTGTTTGCCCCTCC
CCCGTGCCTTCCTTGACCCTGGAAGGTGCCACTCCCACTGTCCTTTCCTAATAAAATGAGGAAATTGCAT
CGCATTGTCTGAGTAGGTGTCATTCTATTCTGGGGGGTGGGGTGGGGCAGGACAGCAAGGGGGAGGATTG
GGAAGACAATAGCAGGCATGCTGGGGATGCGGTGGGCTCTATGGCTTCTGAGGCGGAAAGAACCAGCTGG
GGCTCTAGGGGGTATCCCC
[124 nt withheld, positions 7300-7423]
C
[91 nt withheld, positions 7425-7515]
AGGGTGATGGTTCACGTACCTAGAAGTTCCTATTCCGAAGTTCCTATTCTCTAGAAAGTATAGGAACTTC
CTTGGCCAAAAAGCCTGAACTCACCGCGACGTCTGTCGAGAAGTTTCTGATCGAAAAGTTCGACAGCGTC
TCCGACCTGATGCAGCTCTCGGAGGGCGAAGAATCTCGTGCTTTCAGCTTCGATGTAGGAGGGCGTGGAT
ATGTCCTGCGGGTAAATAGCTGCGCCGATGGTTTCTACAAAGATCGTTATGTTTATCGGCACTTTGCATC
GGCCGCGCTCCCGATTCCGGAAGTGCTTGACATTGGGGAATTCAGCGAGAGCCTGACCTATTGCATCTCC
CGCCGTGCACAGGGTGTCACGTTGCAAGACCTGCCTGAAACCGAACTGCCCGCTGTTCTGCAGCCGGTCG
CGGAGGCCATGGATGCGATCGCTGCGGCCGATCTTAGCCAGACGAGCGGGTTCGGCCCATTCGGACCGCA
AGGAATCGGTCAATACACTACATGGCGTGATTTCATATGCGCGATTGCTGATCCCCATGTGTATCACTGG
CAAACTGTGATGGACGACACCGTCAGTGCGTCCGTCGCGCAGGCTCTCGATGAGCTGATGCTTTGGGCCG
AGGACTGCCCCGAAGTCCGGCACCTCGTGCACGCGGATTTCGGCTCCAACAATGTCCTGACGGACAATGG
CCGCATAACAGCGGTCATTGACTGGAGCGAGGCGATGTTCGGGGATTCCCAATACGAGGTCGCCAACATC
TTCTTCTGGAGGCCGTGGTTGGCTTGTATGGAGCAGCAGACGCGCTACTTCGAGCGGAGGCATCCGGAGC
TTGCAGGATCGCCGCGGCTCCGGGCGTATATGCTCCGCATTGGTCTTGACCAACTCTATCAGAGCTTGGT
TGACGGCAATTTCGATGATGCAGCTTGGGCGCAGGGTCGATGCGACGCAATCGTCCGATCCGGAGCCGGG
ACTGTCGGGCGTACACAAATCGCCCGCAGAAGCGCGGCCGTCTGGACCGATGGCTGTGTAGAAGTACTCG
CCGATAGTGGAAACCGACGCCCCAGCACTCGTCCGAGGGCAAAGGAATAGCACGTACTACGAGATTTCGA
TTCCACCGCCGCCTTCTATGAAAGGTTGGGCTTCGGAATCGTTTTCCGGGACGCCGGCTGGATGATCCTC
CAGCGCGGGGATCTCATGCTGGAGTTCTTCGCCCACCCCAACTTGTTTATTGCAGCTTATAATGGTTACA
AATAAAGCAATAGCATCACAAATTTCACAAATAAAGCATTTTTTTCACTGCATTCTAGTTGTGGTTTGTC
CAAACTCATCAATGTATCTTATCATGTCTGTATACCGTCGACCTCTAGCTAGAGCTTGGCGTAATCATGG
TCATAGCTGTTTCCTGTGTGAAATTGTTATCCGCTCACAATTCCACACAACATACGAGCCGGAAGCATAA
AGTGTAAAGCCTGGGGTGCCTAATGAGTGAGCTAACTCACATTAATTGCGTTGCGCTCACTGCCCGCTTT
CCAGTCGGGAAACCTGTCGTGCCAGCTGCATTAATGAATCGGCCAACGCGCGGGGAGAGGCGGTTTGCGT
ATTGGGCGCTCTTCCGCTTCCTCGCTCACTGACTCGCTGCGCTCGGTCGTTCGGCTGCGGCGAGCGGTAT
CAGCTCACTCAAAGGCGGTAATACGGTTATCCACAGAATCAGGGGATAACGCAGGAAAGAACATGTGAGC
AAAAGGCCAGCAAAAGGCCAGGAACCGTAAAAAGGCCGCGTTGCTGGCGTTTTTCCATAGGCTCCGCCCC
CCTGACGAGCATCACAAAAATCGACGCTCAAGTCAGAGGTGGCGAAACCCGACAGGACTATAAAGATACC
AGGCGTTTCCCCCTGGAAGCTCCCTCGTGCGCTCTCCTGTTCCGACCCTGCCGCTTACCGGATACCTGTC
CGCCTTTCTCCCTTCGGGAAGCGTGGCGCTTTCTCATAGCTCACGCTGTAGGTATCTCAGTTCGGTGTAG
GTCGTTCGCTCCAAGCTGGGCTGTGTGCACGAACCCCCCGTTCAGCCCGACCGCTGCGCCTTATCCGGTA
ACTATCGTCTTGAGTCCAACCCGGTAAGACACGACTTATCGCCACTGGCAGCAGCCACTGGTAACAGGAT
TAGCAGAGCGAGGTATGTAGGCGGTGCTACAGAGTTCTTGAAGTGGTGGCCTAACTACGGCTACACTAGA
AGAACAGTATTTGGTATCTGCGCTCTGCTGAAGCCAGTTACCTTCGGAAAAAGAGTTGGTAGCTCTTGAT
CCGGCAAACAAACCACCGCTGGTAGCGGTGGTTTTTTTGTTTGCAAGCAGCAGATTACGCGCAGAAAAAA
AGGATCTCAAGAAGATCCTTTGATCTTTTCTACGGGGTCTGACGCTCAGTGGAACGAAAACTCACGTTAA
GGGATTTTGGTCATGAGATTATCAAAAAGGATCTTCACCTAGATCCTTTTAAATTAAAAATGAAGTTTTA
AATCAATCTAAAGTATATATGAGTAAACTTGGTCTGACAGTTACCAATGCTTAATCAGTGAGGCACCTAT
CTCAGCGATCTGTCTATTTCGTTCATCCATAGTTGCCTGACTCCCCGTCGTGTAGATAACTACGATACGG
GAGGGCTTACCATCTGGCCCCAGTGCTGCAATGATACCGCGAGACCCACGCTCACCGGCTCCAGATTTAT
CAGCAATAAACCAGCCAGCCGGAAGGGCCGAGCGCAGAAGTGGTCCTGCAACTTTATCCGCCTCCATCCA
GTCTATTAATTGTTGCCGGGAAGCTAGAGTAAGTAGTTCGCCAGTTAATAGTTTGCGCAACGTTGTTGCC
ATTGCTACAGGCATCGTGGTGTCACGCTCGTCGTTTGGTATGGCTTCATTCAGCTCCGGTTCCCAACGAT
CAAGGCGAGTTACATGATCCCCCATGTTGTGCAAAAAAGCGGTTAGCTCCTTCGGTCCTCCGATCGTTGT
CAGAAGTAAGTTGGCCGCAGTGTTATCACTCATGGTTATGGCAGCACTGCATAATTCTCTTACTGTCATG
CCATCCGTAAGATGCTTTTCTGTGACTGGTGAGTACTCAACCAAGTCATTCTGAGAATAGTGTATGCGGC
GACCGAGTTGCTCTTGCCCGGCGTCAATACGGGATAATACCGCGCCACATAGCAGAACTTTAAAAGTGCT
CATCATTGGAAAACGTTCTTCGGGGCGAAAACTCTCAAGGATCTTACCGCTGTTGAGATCCAGTTCGATG
TAACCCACTCGTGCACCCAACTGATCTTCAGCATCTTTTACTTTCACCAGCGTTTCTGGGTGAGCAAAAA
CAGGAAGGCAAAATGCCGCAAAAAAGGGAATAAGGGCGACACGGAAATGTTGAATACTCATACTCTTCCT
TTTTCAATATTATTGAAGCATTTATCAGGGTTATTGTCTCATGAGCGGATACATATTTGAATGTATTTAG
AAAAATAAACAAATAGGGGTTCCGCGCACATTTCCCCGAAAAGTGCCACCTGACGTC
Features (pLannotate 1.2.2; 22 found; start..end, strand, type, name):
     28..80      -  misc_feature   bom (fragment): basis of mobility region from pBR322
    235..614     +  enhancer       CMV enhancer: human cytomegalovirus immediate early enhancer
    615..818     +  promoter       CMV promoter: human cytomegalovirus (CMV) immediate early promoter
    820..839     +  promoter       PLtetO-1 promoter (fragment): modified phage lambda PL promoter with tet operator sites (Lutz and Bujard, 1997)
    841..860     +  promoter       PLtetO-1 promoter (fragment): modified phage lambda PL promoter with tet operator sites (Lutz and Bujard, 1997)
    868..901     +  promoter       TRE3GV promoter (fragment): 3rd-generation Tet-responsive promoter that can be activated by binding of Tet-On® 3G, optimized for retroviral and lentiviral vectors
   1053..5891    +  CDS            POLR2A (fragment): RPB1_CRIGR - Experimental evidence at protein level: Swiss-Prot protein existence level 1. DNA-dependent RNA polymerase catalyzes the transcription of DNA into RNA using the four ribonucleoside triphosphates as substrates. Largest and catalytic component of RNA polymerase II which synthesizes mRNA precursors and many functional non-coding RNAs. Forms the polymerase active center together with the second largest subunit. Pol II is the central component of the basal RNA polymerase II transcription machinery. It is composed of mobile elements that move relative to each other. RPB1 is part of the
   6966..6983    +  CDS            6xHis: 6xHis affinity tag
   7030..7254    +  polyA_signal   bGH poly(A) signal: bovine growth hormone polyadenylation signal
   7258..7279    +  promoter       SV40 promoter (fragment): SV40 enhancer and early promoter
   7300..7533    +  rep_origin     f1 ori (fragment) (sequence partly withheld): f1 bacteriophage origin of replication; arrow indicates direction of (+) strand synthesis
   7538..7585    +  protein_bind   FRT: FLP-mediated recombination occurs in the 8-bp core sequence TCTAGAAA (Turan and Bode, 2011). FLP recombinase from the Saccharomyces cerevisiae 2μ plasmid
   7593..8615    +  CDS            HygR: aminoglycoside phosphotransferase from E. coli; aph(4)-Ia; confers resistance to hygromycin
   8625..8750    +  CDS            ble (fragment): BLE_KLEPN - Experimental evidence at protein level: Swiss-Prot protein existence level 1. Binding protein with a strong affinity to the bleomycin family of antibiotics. Binds to CL990; an antimitotic-antibiotic compound. From Klebsiella pneumoniae.
   8745..8866    +  polyA_signal   SV40 poly(A) signal: SV40 polyadenylation signal
   8937..8959    -  protein_bind   lac operator (fragment): The lac repressor binds to the lac operator to inhibit transcription in E. coli. This inhibition can be relieved by adding lactose or isopropyl-β-D-thiogalactopyranoside (IPTG). lac repressor encoded by lacI
   8963..8993    -  promoter       lac promoter: promoter for the E. coli lac operon
   9008..9029    -  protein_bind   CAP binding site: CAP binding activates transcription in the presence of cAMP. E. coli catabolite activator protein
   9042..9134    -  CDS            lacI (fragment): lac repressor; lacI; The lac repressor binds to the lac operator to inhibit transcription in E. coli. This inhibition can be relieved by adding lactose or isopropyl-β-D-thiogalactopyranoside (IPTG).
   9317..9905    -  rep_origin     ori: high-copy-number ColE1/pMB1/pBR322/pUC origin of replication
  10076..10936   -  CDS            AmpR: β-lactamase; bla; confers resistance to ampicillin, carbenicillin, and related antibiotics
  10937..11041   -  promoter       AmpR promoter: bla
