[The description below was written by a language model from this plasmid's Addgene catalogue record and pLannotate feature annotations shown in this document.]
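Description:
pFRT-TO-RPB1-His K1278R CRres si2,4R is a mammalian expression plasmid of about 11.1 kb, built on the pFRT-TO backbone and designed for making stable, doxycycline-inducible cell lines with the Flp-In T-REx system. In E. coli it is maintained by a high-copy ColE1/pUC-type origin and selected with ampicillin through the β-lactamase gene. A partial f1 origin and remnants of the lac region are also annotated as backbone carry-over.

The payload is the human POLR2A coding sequence, which encodes RPB1, the largest and catalytic subunit of RNA polymerase II. It carries a K1278R substitution and a C-terminal 6xHis tag, followed by the bovine growth hormone polyadenylation signal. The annotation software matched only part of the open reading frame, and to a hamster orthologue, but the catalogue lists the insert as human and roughly 5.9 kb. Expression is driven by the CMV enhancer and promoter, followed by short sequences annotated as tet operator-containing fragments. In cells expressing the Tet repressor, transcription therefore stays off until doxycycline is added. According to the record, the cDNA is resistant to two RPB1 siRNAs (numbers 2 and 4), so endogenous RPB1 can be knocked down while the mutant copy continues to be expressed. The "CRres" element of the name is not explained in the record.

Downstream, an FRT site sits directly in front of a hygromycin resistance gene with no full promoter annotated upstream of it, followed by an SV40 poly(A) signal. In the usual Flp-In design, Flp-mediated recombination into a genomic FRT site places this gene behind a resident promoter, so hygromycin selects for correct single-copy integration. The associated study concerns regulation of the RNA polymerase II pool during the DNA damage response.
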