Addgene plasmid #139406: pFRT-TO-RPB1-His K1278R CRres si2,4R
Purpose: Dox-inducible, K1278R C-terminal His tagged RPB1, resistant to siRNAs 2 & 4, for generation of TRex flp In cells.
Depositing lab: Jesper Svejstrup. Depositing organization: Francis Crick Institute. Publication: Regulation of the RNAPII Pool Is Integral to the DNA Damage Response. Tufegdzic Vidakovic A, Mitter R, Kelly GP, Neumann M, Harreman M, Rodriguez-Martinez M, Herlihy A, Weems JC, Boeing S, Encheva V, Gaul L, Milligan L, Tollervey D, Conaway RC, Conaway JW, Snijders AP, Stewart A, Svejstrup JQ. Cell. 2020 Mar 5. pii: S0092-8674(20)30153-7. doi: 10.1016/j.cell.2020.02.009. PubMed 32142654.
Backbone
  Vector backbone: pFRT-TO
  Backbone size w/o insert (bp): 5135
  Total vector size (bp): 11071
  Vector type: Mammalian Expression
  Selectable markers: Hygromycin
Growth in bacteria
  Bacterial resistance: Ampicillin, 100 μg/mL
  Growth temperature: 37°C
  Growth strain: DH5alpha
  Copy number: High Copy
Gene/Insert
  Gene/Insert name: RPB1
  Species: H. sapiens (human)
  Insert size (bp): 5937
  Mutation: K1278R
  GenBank ID: NM_000937.5
  Entrez Gene: POLR2A (a.k.a. NEDHIB, POLR2, POLRA, RPB1, RPBh1, RPO2, RPOL2, RpIILS, hRPB220, hsRPB1)
  Tag / fusion protein: 6xHis (C terminal on insert)
Terms and licenses: Academic/Nonprofit Terms; Industry Terms: Not Available to Industry
How to cite: pFRT-TO-RPB1-His K1278R CRres si2,4R was a gift from Jesper Svejstrup (Addgene plasmid # 139406 ; http://n2t.net/addgene:139406 ; RRID:Addgene_139406)
